Addgene plasmid #76574: PIP4K2A gRNA (BRDN0001147809)
Purpose: 3rd generation lentiviral gRNA plasmid targeting human PIP4K2A
Depositing lab: John Doench & David Root. Depositing organization: Broad Institute. Publication: Optimized sgRNA design to maximize activity and minimize off-target effects of CRISPR-Cas9. Doench JG, Fusi N, Sullender M, Hegde M, Vaimberg EW, Donovan KF, Smith I, Tothova Z, Wilen C, Orchard R, Virgin HW, Listgarten J, Root DE. Nat Biotechnol. 2016 Jan 18. doi: 10.1038/nbt.3437. PubMed 26780180.
Backbone
  Vector backbone: lentiGuide-Puro
  Backbone manufacturer: Zhang Lab (Addgene plasmid # 52963)
  Vector type: Mammalian Expression, Lentiviral, CRISPR
  Selectable markers: Puromycin
Growth in bacteria
  Bacterial resistance: Ampicillin, 100 μg/mL
  Growth temperature: 37°C
  Growth strain: DH5alpha
  Copy number: High Copy
Gene/Insert
  Gene/Insert name: PIP4K2A (alt names: PIP4K2A; NM_005028.4)
  gRNA/shRNA sequence: TGTGAAAACGAGCTCCACTG
  Species: H. sapiens (human)
  Entrez Gene: PIP4K2A (a.k.a. PI5P4KA, PIP5K2A, PIP5KII-alpha, PIP5KIIA, PIPK)
  Promoter: hU6
  Cloning method: Unknown
  Sequencing primers: 5′ U6-F; 3′ pS2-R
Terms and licenses: Academic/Nonprofit Terms; Industry Terms: Not Available to Industry
Depositor comments: The gRNA was designed to target the following Genbank reference sequence(s): NM_005028.4. Note that this plasmid does NOT contain Cas9. It should be used in conjunction with lentiCas9-Blast (Addgene #52962) or otherwise with cell lines already expressing Cas9. Browse the full kinome gRNA library at http://www.addgene.org/pooled-library/broadgpp-human-kinome/ or visit http://www.broadinstitute.org/rnai/public/ for detailed protocols and information.
How to cite: PIP4K2A gRNA (BRDN0001147809) was a gift from John Doench & David Root (Addgene plasmid # 76574 ; http://n2t.net/addgene:76574 ; RRID:Addgene_76574)
