[The description below was written by a language model from this plasmid's Addgene catalogue record and pLannotate feature annotations shown in this document.]
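Description:
PIP4K2A gRNA (BRDN0001147809) is a third-generation lentiviral CRISPR guide plasmid built on the lentiGuide-Puro backbone and designed to target human PIP4K2A, a phosphatidylinositol-5-phosphate 4-kinase gene (reference transcript NM_005028.4). It is an 8,323 nt plasmid propagated in E. coli through a high-copy ColE1/pUC-type origin with ampicillin selection via β-lactamase. The backbone also carries an f1 origin, an SV40 origin and poly(A) signal, and remnants of lac and phage promoter elements.

The lentiviral transfer cassette begins with an RSV promoter fused to a truncated HIV-1 5' LTR, which drives Tat-independent production of the genomic RNA in packaging cells. It is followed by the Ψ packaging signal with a partial gag sequence, the Rev response element for nuclear export, and a cPPT/CTS that aids nuclear import. The cassette ends in a ΔU3 self-inactivating 3' LTR.

Two expression units sit between the LTRs. A human U6 RNA polymerase III promoter transcribes the 20-nt PIP4K2A spacer joined to the Streptococcus pyogenes Cas9 guide RNA scaffold. An EF-1α core promoter with its intron A drives puromycin N-acetyltransferase, with a WPRE downstream to enhance transcript expression, so transduced mammalian cells can be selected with puromycin.

The plasmid does not encode Cas9, so it is meant to be used with a separate Cas9 vector such as lentiCas9-Blast or in cells that already express Cas9. It belongs to a human kinome gRNA set whose guides were chosen with optimised design rules for high on-target activity and low off-target effects. It is suited to knockout of PIP4K2A in human cells.
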