Features (pLannotate 1.2.2; 29 found; start..end, strand, type, name):
     14..80      +  CDS            small t antigen (fragment): SV40 (simian virus 40) small t antigen
    106..317     +  promoter       EF-1α core promoter: core promoter for human elongation factor EF-1α
    318..1256    +  intron         EF-1α intron A: intron upstream of the start codon of human EF-1α
   1278..1877    +  CDS            PuroR (fragment): puromycin N-acetyltransferase; pac from Streptomyces; confers resistance to puromycin
   1893..2481    +  misc_feature   WPRE: woodchuck hepatitis virus posttranscriptional regulatory element
   2532..2551    +  misc_feature   cPPT/CTS (fragment): central polypurine tract and central termination sequence of HIV-1
   2553..2786    +  LTR            3' LTR (ΔU3): self-inactivating 3' long terminal repeat (LTR) from HIV-1
   2864..2985    +  polyA_signal   SV40 poly(A) signal: SV40 polyadenylation signal
   3025..3160    +  rep_origin     SV40 ori: SV40 origin of replication
   3181..3199    -  promoter       T7 promoter: promoter for bacteriophage T7 RNA polymerase
   3207..3362    +  CDS            lacZα (fragment): LacZα fragment of β-galactosidase; lacZ fragment
   3367..3795    +  rep_origin     f1 ori (sequence partly withheld): f1 bacteriophage origin of replication; arrow indicates direction of (+) strand synthesis
   3848..3952    +  promoter       AmpR promoter: bla
   3953..4813    +  CDS            AmpR: β-lactamase; bla; confers resistance to ampicillin, carbenicillin, and related antibiotics
   4984..5572    +  rep_origin     ori: high-copy-number ColE1/pMB1/pBR322/pUC origin of replication
   5755..5847    +  CDS            lacI (fragment): lac repressor; lacI; The lac repressor binds to the lac operator to inhibit transcription in E. coli. This inhibition can be relieved by adding lactose or isopropyl-β-D-thiogalactopyranoside (IPTG).
   5860..5881    +  protein_bind   CAP binding site: CAP binding activates transcription in the presence of cAMP. E. coli catabolite activator protein
   5896..5926    +  promoter       lac promoter: promoter for the E. coli lac operon
   5934..5950    +  protein_bind   lac operator: The lac repressor binds to the lac operator to inhibit transcription in E. coli. This inhibition can be relieved by adding lactose or isopropyl-β-D-thiogalactopyranoside (IPTG). lac repressor encoded by lacI
   5995..6013    +  promoter       T3 promoter: promoter for bacteriophage T3 RNA polymerase
   6041..6267    +  promoter       RSV promoter: Rous sarcoma virus enhancer/promoter
   6268..6448    +  LTR            5' LTR (truncated): truncated 5' long terminal repeat (LTR) from HIV-1
   6495..6620    +  misc_feature   HIV-1 Ψ: packaging signal of human immunodeficiency virus type 1
   6604..6967    +  CDS            HIV-1 gag (fragment): gag protein from human immunodeficiency virus 1; gag
   7113..7346    +  misc_feature   RRE: The Rev response element (RRE) of HIV-1 allows for Rev-dependent mRNA export from the nucleus to the cytoplasm.
   7723..7749    +  CDS            Rev (fragment): human immunodeficiency virus 1 (HIV-1) Rev protein; rev; enhances nuclear export of unspliced and incompletely spliced viral mRNAs
   7753..7993    +  promoter       U6 promoter: RNA polymerase III promoter for human U6 snRNA
   8023..8098    +  misc_RNA       gRNA scaffold: guide RNA scaffold for the Streptococcus pyogenes CRISPR/Cas9 system
   8154..8271    +  misc_feature   cPPT/CTS: central polypurine tract and central termination sequence of HIV-1
>Addgene plasmid #76574 | PIP4K2A gRNA (BRDN0001147809) | addgene full sequence | sequence record 186096 | Addgene Assembled Sequence
CCCGGGTGCAAAGATGGATAAAGTTTTAAACAGAGAGGAATCTTTGCAGCTAATGGACCTTCTAGGTCTT
GAAAGGAGTGGGAATTGGCTCCGGTGCCCGTCAGTGGGCAGAGCGCACATCGCCCACAGTCCCCGAGAAG
TTGGGGGGAGGGGTCGGCAATTGATCCGGTGCCTAGAGAAGGTGGCGCGGGGTAAACTGGGAAAGTGATG
TCGTGTACTGGCTCCGCCTTTTTCCCGAGGGTGGGGGAGAACCGTATATAAGTGCAGTAGTCGCCGTGAA
CGTTCTTTTTCGCAACGGGTTTGCCGCCAGAACACAGGTAAGTGCCGTGTGTGGTTCCCGCGGGCCTGGC
CTCTTTACGGGTTATGGCCCTTGCGTGCCTTGAATTACTTCCACCTGGCTGCAGTACGTGATTCTTGATC
CCGAGCTTCGGGTTGGAAGTGGGTGGGAGAGTTCGAGGCCTTGCGCTTAAGGAGCCCCTTCGCCTCGTGC
TTGAGTTGAGGCCTGGCCTGGGCGCTGGGGCCGCCGCGTGCGAATCTGGTGGCACCTTCGCGCCTGTCTC
GCTGCTTTCGATAAGTCTCTAGCCATTTAAAATTTTTGATGACCTGCTGCGACGCTTTTTTTCTGGCAAG
ATAGTCTTGTAAATGCGGGCCAAGATCTGCACACTGGTATTTCGGTTTTTGGGGCCGCGGGCGGCGACGG
GGCCCGTGCGTCCCAGCGCACATGTTCGGCGAGGCGGGGCCTGCGAGCGCGGCCACCGAGAATCGGACGG
GGGTAGTCTCAAGCTGGCCGGCCTGCTCTGGTGCCTGGCCTCGCGCCGCCGTGTATCGCCCCGCCCTGGG
CGGCAAGGCTGGCCCGGTCGGCACCAGTTGCGTGAGCGGAAAGATGGCCGCTTCCCGGCCCTGCTGCAGG
GAGCTCAAAATGGAGGACGCGGCGCTCGGGAGAGCGGGCGGGTGAGTCACCCACACAAAGGAAAAGGGCC
TTTCCGTCCTCAGCCGTCGCTTCATGTGACTCCACGGAGTACCGGGCGCCGTCCAGGCACCTCGATTAGT
TCTCGAGCTTTTGGAGTACGTCGTCTTTAGGTTGGGGGGAGGGGTTTTATGCGATGGAGTTTCCCCACAC
TGAGTGGGTGGAGACTGAAGTTAGGCCAGCTTGGCACTTGATGTAATTCTCCTTGGAATTTGCCCTTTTT
GAGTTTGGATCTTGGTTCATTCTCAAGCCTCAGACAGTGGTTCAAAGTTTTTTTCTTCCATTTCAGGTGT
CGTGACGTACGGCCACCATGACCGAGTACAAGCCCACGGTGCGCCTCGCCACCCGCGACGACGTCCCCAG
GGCCGTACGCACCCTCGCCGCCGCGTTCGCCGACTACCCCGCCACGCGCCACACCGTCGATCCGGACCGC
CACATCGAGCGGGTCACCGAGCTGCAAGAACTCTTCCTCACGCGCGTCGGGCTCGACATCGGCAAGGTGT
GGGTCGCGGACGACGGCGCCGCCGTGGCGGTCTGGACCACGCCGGAGAGCGTCGAAGCGGGGGCGGTGTT
CGCCGAGATCGGCCCGCGCATGGCCGAGTTGAGCGGTTCCCGGCTGGCCGCGCAGCAACAGATGGAAGGC
CTCCTGGCGCCGCACCGGCCCAAGGAGCCCGCGTGGTTCCTGGCCACCGTCGGAGTCTCGCCCGACCACC
AGGGCAAGGGTCTGGGCAGCGCCGTCGTGCTCCCCGGAGTGGAGGCGGCCGAGCGCGCCGGGGTGCCCGC
CTTCCTGGAGACCTCCGCGCCCCGCAACCTCCCCTTCTACGAGCGGCTCGGCTTCACCGTCACCGCCGAC
GTCGAGGTGCCCGAAGGACCGCGCACCTGGTGCATGACCCGCAAGCCCGGTGCCTGAACGCGTTAAGTCG
ACAATCAACCTCTGGATTACAAAATTTGTGAAAGATTGACTGGTATTCTTAACTATGTTGCTCCTTTTAC
GCTATGTGGATACGCTGCTTTAATGCCTTTGTATCATGCTATTGCTTCCCGTATGGCTTTCATTTTCTCC
TCCTTGTATAAATCCTGGTTGCTGTCTCTTTATGAGGAGTTGTGGCCCGTTGTCAGGCAACGTGGCGTGG
TGTGCACTGTGTTTGCTGACGCAACCCCCACTGGTTGGGGCATTGCCACCACCTGTCAGCTCCTTTCCGG
GACTTTCGCTTTCCCCCTCCCTATTGCCACGGCGGAACTCATCGCCGCCTGCCTTGCCCGCTGCTGGACA
GGGGCTCGGCTGTTGGGCACTGACAATTCCGTGGTGTTGTCGGGGAAATCATCGTCCTTTCCTTGGCTGC
TCGCCTGTGTTGCCACCTGGATTCTGCGCGGGACGTCCTTCTGCTACGTCCCTTCGGCCCTCAATCCAGC
GGACCTTCCTTCCCGCGGCCTGCTGCCGGCTCTGCGGCCTCTTCCGCGTCTTCGCCTTCGCCCTCAGACG
AGTCGGATCTCCCTTTGGGCCGCCTCCCCGCGTCGACTTTAAGACCAATGACTTACAAGGCAGCTGTAGA
TCTTAGCCACTTTTTAAAAGAAAAGGGGGGACTGGAAGGGCTAATTCACTCCCAACGAAGACAAGATCTG
CTTTTTGCTTGTACTGGGTCTCTCTGGTTAGACCAGATCTGAGCCTGGGAGCTCTCTGGCTAACTAGGGA
ACCCACTGCTTAAGCCTCAATAAAGCTTGCCTTGAGTGCTTCAAGTAGTGTGTGCCCGTCTGTTGTGTGA
CTCTGGTAACTAGAGATCCCTCAGACCCTTTTAGTCAGTGTGGAAAATCTCTAGCAGTACGTATAGTAGT
TCATGTCATCTTATTATTCAGTATTTATAACTTGCAAAGAAATGAATATCAGAGAGTGAGAGGAACTTGT
TTATTGCAGCTTATAATGGTTACAAATAAAGCAATAGCATCACAAATTTCACAAATAAAGCATTTTTTTC
ACTGCATTCTAGTTGTGGTTTGTCCAAACTCATCAATGTATCTTATCATGTCTGGCTCTAGCTATCCCGC
CCCTAACTCCGCCCATCCCGCCCCTAACTCCGCCCAGTTCCGCCCATTCTCCGCCCCATGGCTGACTAAT
TTTTTTTATTTATGCAGAGGCCGAGGCCGCCTCGGCCTCTGAGCTATTCCAGAAGTAGTGAGGAGGCTTT
TTTGGAGGCCTAGGGACGTACCCAATTCGCCCTATAGTGAGTCGTATTACGCGCGCTCACTGGCCGTCGT
TTTACAACGTCGTGACTGGGAAAACCCTGGCGTTACCCAACTTAATCGCCTTGCAGCACATCCCCCTTTC
GCCAGCTGGCGTAATAGCGAAGAGGCCCGCACCGATCGCCCTTCCCAACAGTTGCGCAGCCTGAATGGCG
AATGGG
[124 nt withheld, positions 3367-3490]
C
[91 nt withheld, positions 3492-3582]
A
[49 nt withheld, positions 3584-3632]
CCTTTGACGTTGGAGTCCACGTTCTTT
[37 nt withheld, positions 3660-3696]
ACCCTATCTCGGTCTATTCTTTTGATTTATAAGGGATTTTGCCGATTTCGGCCTATTGGTTAAAAAATGA
GCTGATTTAACAAAAATTTAACGCGAATTTTAACAAAATATTAACGCTTACAATTTAGGTGGCACTTTTC
GGGGAAATGTGCGCGGAACCCCTATTTGTTTATTTTTCTAAATACATTCAAATATGTATCCGCTCATGAG
ACAATAACCCTGATAAATGCTTCAATAATATTGAAAAAGGAAGAGTATGAGTATTCAACATTTCCGTGTC
GCCCTTATTCCCTTTTTTGCGGCATTTTGCCTTCCTGTTTTTGCTCACCCAGAAACGCTGGTGAAAGTAA
AAGATGCTGAAGATCAGTTGGGTGCACGAGTGGGTTACATCGAACTGGATCTCAACAGCGGTAAGATCCT
TGAGAGTTTTCGCCCCGAAGAACGTTTTCCAATGATGAGCACTTTTAAAGTTCTGCTATGTGGCGCGGTA
TTATCCCGTATTGACGCCGGGCAAGAGCAACTCGGTCGCCGCATACACTATTCTCAGAATGACTTGGTTG
AGTACTCACCAGTCACAGAAAAGCATCTTACGGATGGCATGACAGTAAGAGAATTATGCAGTGCTGCCAT
AACCATGAGTGATAACACTGCGGCCAACTTACTTCTGACAACGATCGGAGGACCGAAGGAGCTAACCGCT
TTTTTGCACAACATGGGGGATCATGTAACTCGCCTTGATCGTTGGGAACCGGAGCTGAATGAAGCCATAC
CAAACGACGAGCGTGACACCACGATGCCTGTAGCAATGGCAACAACGTTGCGCAAACTATTAACTGGCGA
ACTACTTACTCTAGCTTCCCGGCAACAATTAATAGACTGGATGGAGGCGGATAAAGTTGCAGGACCACTT
CTGCGCTCGGCCCTTCCGGCTGGCTGGTTTATTGCTGATAAATCTGGAGCCGGTGAGCGTGGGTCTCGCG
GTATCATTGCAGCACTGGGGCCAGATGGTAAGCCCTCCCGTATCGTAGTTATCTACACGACGGGGAGTCA
GGCAACTATGGATGAACGAAATAGACAGATCGCTGAGATAGGTGCCTCACTGATTAAGCATTGGTAACTG
TCAGACCAAGTTTACTCATATATACTTTAGATTGATTTAAAACTTCATTTTTAATTTAAAAGGATCTAGG
TGAAGATCCTTTTTGATAATCTCATGACCAAAATCCCTTAACGTGAGTTTTCGTTCCACTGAGCGTCAGA
CCCCGTAGAAAAGATCAAAGGATCTTCTTGAGATCCTTTTTTTCTGCGCGTAATCTGCTGCTTGCAAACA
AAAAAACCACCGCTACCAGCGGTGGTTTGTTTGCCGGATCAAGAGCTACCAACTCTTTTTCCGAAGGTAA
CTGGCTTCAGCAGAGCGCAGATACCAAATACTGTTCTTCTAGTGTAGCCGTAGTTAGGCCACCACTTCAA
GAACTCTGTAGCACCGCCTACATACCTCGCTCTGCTAATCCTGTTACCAGTGGCTGCTGCCAGTGGCGAT
AAGTCGTGTCTTACCGGGTTGGACTCAAGACGATAGTTACCGGATAAGGCGCAGCGGTCGGGCTGAACGG
GGGGTTCGTGCACACAGCCCAGCTTGGAGCGAACGACCTACACCGAACTGAGATACCTACAGCGTGAGCT
ATGAGAAAGCGCCACGCTTCCCGAAGGGAGAAAGGCGGACAGGTATCCGGTAAGCGGCAGGGTCGGAACA
GGAGAGCGCACGAGGGAGCTTCCAGGGGGAAACGCCTGGTATCTTTATAGTCCTGTCGGGTTTCGCCACC
TCTGACTTGAGCGTCGATTTTTGTGATGCTCGTCAGGGGGGCGGAGCCTATGGAAAAACGCCAGCAACGC
GGCCTTTTTACGGTTCCTGGCCTTTTGCTGGCCTTTTGCTCACATGTTCTTTCCTGCGTTATCCCCTGAT
TCTGTGGATAACCGTATTACCGCCTTTGAGTGAGCTGATACCGCTCGCCGCAGCCGAACGACCGAGCGCA
GCGAGTCAGTGAGCGAGGAAGCGGAAGAGCGCCCAATACGCAAACCGCCTCTCCCCGCGCGTTGGCCGAT
TCATTAATGCAGCTGGCACGACAGGTTTCCCGACTGGAAAGCGGGCAGTGAGCGCAACGCAATTAATGTG
AGTTAGCTCACTCATTAGGCACCCCAGGCTTTACACTTTATGCTTCCGGCTCGTATGTTGTGTGGAATTG
TGAGCGGATAACAATTTCACACAGGAAACAGCTATGACCATGATTACGCCAAGCGCGCAATTAACCCTCA
CTAAAGGGAACAAAAGCTGGAGCTGCAAGCTTAATGTAGTCTTATGCAATACTCTTGTAGTCTTGCAACA
TGGTAACGATGAGTTAGCAACATGCCTTACAAGGAGAGAAAAAGCACCGTGCATGCCGATTGGTGGAAGT
AAGGTGGTACGATCGTGCCTTATTAGGAAGGCAACAGACGGGTCTGACATGGATTGGACGAACCACTGAA
TTGCCGCATTGCAGAGATATTGTATTTAAGTGCCTAGCTCGATACATAAACGGGTCTCTCTGGTTAGACC
AGATCTGAGCCTGGGAGCTCTCTGGCTAACTAGGGAACCCACTGCTTAAGCCTCAATAAAGCTTGCCTTG
AGTGCTTCAAGTAGTGTGTGCCCGTCTGTTGTGTGACTCTGGTAACTAGAGATCCCTCAGACCCTTTTAG
TCAGTGTGGAAAATCTCTAGCAGTGGCGCCCGAACAGGGACTTGAAAGCGAAAGGGAAACCAGAGGAGCT
CTCTCGACGCAGGACTCGGCTTGCTGAAGCGCGCACGGCAAGAGGCGAGGGGCGGCGACTGGTGAGTACG
CCAAAAATTTTGACTAGCGGAGGCTAGAAGGAGAGAGATGGGTGCGAGAGCGTCAGTATTAAGCGGGGGA
GAATTAGATCGCGATGGGAAAAAATTCGGTTAAGGCCAGGGGGAAAGAAAAAATATAAATTAAAACATAT
AGTATGGGCAAGCAGGGAGCTAGAACGATTCGCAGTTAATCCTGGCCTGTTAGAAACATCAGAAGGCTGT
AGACAAATACTGGGACAGCTACAACCATCCCTTCAGACAGGATCAGAAGAACTTAGATCATTATATAATA
CAGTAGCAACCCTCTATTGTGTGCATCAAAGGATAGAGATAAAAGACACCAAGGAAGCTTTAGACAAGAT
AGAGGAAGAGCAAAACAAAAGTAAGACCACCGCACAGCAAGCGGCCGCTGATCTTCAGACCTGGAGGAGG
AGATATGAGGGACAATTGGAGAAGTGAATTATATAAATATAAAGTAGTAAAAATTGAACCATTAGGAGTA
GCACCCACCAAGGCAAAGAGAAGAGTGGTGCAGAGAGAAAAAAGAGCAGTGGGAATAGGAGCTTTGTTCC
TTGGGTTCTTGGGAGCAGCAGGAAGCACTATGGGCGCAGCGTCAATGACGCTGACGGTACAGGCCAGACA
ATTATTGTCTGGTATAGTGCAGCAGCAGAACAATTTGCTGAGGGCTATTGAGGCGCAACAGCATCTGTTG
CAACTCACAGTCTGGGGCATCAAGCAGCTCCAGGCAAGAATCCTGGCTGTGGAAAGATACCTAAAGGATC
AACAGCTCCTGGGGATTTGGGGTTGCTCTGGAAAACTCATTTGCACCACTGCTGTGCCTTGGAATGCTAG
TTGGAGTAATAAATCTCTGGAACAGATTTGGAATCACACGACCTGGATGGAGTGGGACAGAGAAATTAAC
AATTACACAAGCTTAATACACTCCTTAATTGAAGAATCGCAAAACCAGCAAGAAAAGAATGAACAAGAAT
TATTGGAATTAGATAAATGGGCAAGTTTGTGGAATTGGTTTAACATAACAAATTGGCTGTGGTATATAAA
ATTATTCATAATGATAGTAGGAGGCTTGGTAGGTTTAAGAATAGTTTTTGCTGTACTTTCTATAGTGAAT
AGAGTTAGGCAGGGATATTCACCATTATCGTTTCAGACCCACCTCCCAACCCCGAGGGGACCCAGAGAGG
GCCTATTTCCCATGATTCCTTCATATTTGCATATACGATACAAGGCTGTTAGAGAGATAATTAGAATTAA
TTTGACTGTAAACACAAAGATATTAGTACAAAATACGTGACGTAGAAAGTAATAATTTCTTGGGTAGTTT
GCAGTTTTAAAATTATGTTTTAAAATGGACTATCATATGCTTACCGTAACTTGAAAGTATTTCGATTTCT
TGGCTTTATATATCTTGTGGAAAGGACGAAACACCGTGTGAAAACGAGCTCCACTGGTTTTAGAGCTAGA
AATAGCAAGTTAAAATAAGGCTAGTCCGTTATCAACTTGAAAAAGTGGCACCGAGTCGGTGCTTTTTTAA
GCTTGGCGTAACTAGATCTTGAGACAAATGGCAGTATTCATCCACAATTTTAAAAGAAAAGGGGGGATTG
GGGGGTACAGTGCAGGGGAAAGAATAGTAGACATAATAGCAACAGACATACAAACTAAAGAATTACAAAA
ACAAATTACAAAAATTCAAAATTTTCGGGTTTATTACAGGGACAGCAGAGATCCACTTTGGCGCCGGCTC
GAGGGGG
