>Addgene plasmid #76574 | PIP4K2A gRNA (BRDN0001147809) | depositor partial sequence | sequence record 144034 | Target Sequence
TGTGAAAACGAGCTCCACTG
