>Addgene plasmid #76574 | PIP4K2A gRNA (BRDN0001147809) | addgene partial sequence | sequence record 186095 | hU6-F
TAGAAAGTAATAATTTCTTGGGTAGTTTGCAGTTTTAAAATTATGTTTTAAAATGGACTATCATATGCTT
ACCGTAACTTGAAAGTATTTCGATTTCTTGGCTTTATATATCTTGTGGAAAGGACGAAACACCGTGTGAA
AACGAGCTCCACTGGTTTTAGAGCTAGAAATAGCAAGTTAAAATAAGGCTAGTCCGTTATCAACTTGAAA
AAGTGGCACCGAGTCGGTGCTTTTTTAAGCTTGGCGTAACTAGATCTTGAGACAAATGGCAGTATTCATC
CACAATTTTAAAAGAAAAGGGGGGATTGGGGGGTACAGTGCAGGGGAAAGAATAGTAGACATAATAGCAA
CAGACATACAAACTAAAGAATTACAAAAACAAATTACAAAAATTCAAAATTTTCGGGTTTATTACAGGGA
CAGCAGAGATCCACTTTGGCGCCGGCTCGAGGGGGCCCGGGTGCAAAGATGGATAAAGTTTTAAACAGAG
AGGAATCTTTGCAGCTAATGGACCTTCTAGGTCTTGAAAGGAGTGGGAATTGGCTCCGGTGCCCGTCAGT
GGGCAGAGCG
